>Addgene plasmid #238701 | HaloTag-JAK3 Vector | addgene full sequence | sequence record 479800 | Addgene NGS Result
TCAATATTGGCCATTAGCCATATTATTCATTGGTTATATAGCATAAATCAATATTGGCTATTGGCCATTG
CATACGTTGTATCTATATCATAATATGTACATTTATATTGGCTCATGTCCAATATGACCGCCATGTTGGC
ATTGATTATTGACTAGTTATTAATAGTAATCAATTACGGGGTCATTAGTTCATAGCCCATATATGGAGTT
CCGCGTTACATAACTTACGGTAAATGGCCCGCCTGGCTGACCGCCCAACGACCCCCGCCCATTGACGTCA
ATAATGACGTATGTTCCCATAGTAACGCCAATAGGGACTTTCCATTGACGTCAATGGGTGGAGTATTTAC
GGTAAACTGCCCACTTGGCAGTACATCAAGTGTATCATATGCCAAGTCCGCCCCCTATTGACGTCAATGA
CGGTAAATGGCCCGCCTGGCATTATGCCCAGTACATGACCTTACGGGACTTTCCTACTTGGCAGTACATC
TACGTATTAGTCATCGCTATTACCATGGTGATGCGGTTTTGGCAGTACACCAATGGGCGTGGATAGCGGT
TTGACTCACGGGGATTTCCAAGTCTCCACCCCATTGACGTCAATGGGAGTTTGTTTTGGCACCAAAATCA
ACGGGACTTTCCAAAATGTCGTAATAACCCCGCCCCGTTGACGCAAATGGGCGGTAGGCGTGTACGGTGG
GAGGTCTATATAAGCAGAGCTGGTTTAGTGAACCGTCAGATCACTAGAAGCTTTATTGCGGTAGTTTATC
ACAGTTAAATTGCTAACGCAGTCAGTGCTTCTGACACAACAGTCTCGAACTTAAGCTGCAGAAGTTGGTC
GTGAGGCACTGGGCAGGTAAGTATCAAGGTTACAAGACAGGTTTAAGGAGACCAATAGAAACTGGGCTTG
TCGAGACAGAGAAGACTCTTGCGTTTCTGATAGGCACCTATTGGTCTTACTGACATCCACTTTGCCTTTC
TCTCCACAGGTGTCCACTCCCAGTTCAATTACAGCTCTTAAGGCTAGAGTATTAATACGACTCACTATAG
GGCTAGCAAAGCCACCATGGCAGAAATCGGTACTGGCTTTCCATTCGACCCCCATTATGTGGAAGTCCTG
GGCGAGCGCATGCACTACGTCGATGTTGGTCCGCGCGATGGCACCCCTGTGCTGTTCCTGCACGGTAACC
CGACCTCCTCCTACGTGTGGCGCAACATCATCCCGCATGTTGCACCGACCCATCGCTGCATTGCTCCAGA
CCTGATCGGTATGGGCAAATCCGACAAACCAGACCTGGGTTATTTCTTCGACGACCACGTCCGCTTCATG
GATGCCTTCATCGAAGCCCTGGGTCTGGAAGAGGTCGTCCTGGTCATTCACGACTGGGGCTCCGCTCTGG
GTTTCCACTGGGCCAAGCGCAATCCAGAGCGCGTCAAAGGTATTGCATTTATGGAGTTCATCCGCCCTAT
CCCGACCTGGGACGAATGGCCAGAATTTGCCCGCGAGACCTTCCAGGCCTTCCGCACCACCGACGTCGGC
CGCAAGCTGATCATCGATCAGAACGTTTTTATCGAGGGTACGCTGCCGATGGGTGTCGTCCGCCCGCTGA
CTGAAGTCGAGATGGACCATTACCGCGAGCCGTTCCTGAATCCTGTTGACCGCGAGCCACTGTGGCGCTT
CCCAAACGAGCTGCCAATCGCCGGTGAGCCAGCGAACATCGTCGCGCTGGTCGAAGAATACATGGACTGG
CTGCACCAGTCCCCTGTCCCGAAGCTGCTGTTCTGGGGCACCCCAGGCGTTCTGATCCCACCGGCCGAAG
CCGCTCGCCTGGCCAAAAGCCTGCCTAACTGCAAGGCTGTGGACATCGGCCCGGGTCTGAATCTGCTGCA
AGAAGACAACCCGGACCTGATCGGCAGCGAGATCGCGCGCTGGCTGTCGACGCTCGAGATTTCCGGCGAG
CCAACCACTGAGGATCTGTACTTTCAGAGCGATAACGCGATCGCCATGGCACCTCCAAGTGAAGAGACGC
CCCTGATCCCTCAGCGTTCATGCAGCCTCTTGTCCACGGAGGCTGGTGCCCTGCATGTGCTGCTGCCCGC
TCGGGGCCCCGGGCCCCCCCAGCGCCTATCTTTCTCCTTTGGGGACCACTTGGCTGAGGACCTGTGCGTG
CAGGCTGCCAAGGCCAGCGGCATCCTGCCTGTGTACCACTCCCTCTTTGCTCTGGCCACGGAGGACCTGT
CCTGCTGGTTCCCCCCGAGCCACATCTTCTCCGTGGAGGATGCCAGCACCCAAGTCCTGCTGTACAGGAT
TCGCTTTTACTTCCCCAATTGGTTTGGGCTGGAGAAGTGCCACCGCTTCGGGCTACGCAAGGATTTGGCC
AGTGCTATCCTTGACCTGCCAGTCCTGGAGCACCTCTTTGCCCAGCACCGCAGTGACCTGGTGAGTGGGC
GCCTCCCCGTGGGCCTCAGTCTCAAGGAGCAGGGTGAGTGTCTCAGCCTGGCCGTGTTGGACCTGGCCCG
GATGGCGCGAGAGCAGGCCCAGCGGCCGGGAGAGCTGCTGAAGACTGTCAGCTACAAGGCCTGCCTACCC
CCAAGCCTGCGCGACCTGATCCAGGGCCTGAGCTTCGTGACGCGGAGGCGTATTCGGAGGACGGTGCGCA
GAGCCCTGCGCCGCGTGGCCGCCTGCCAGGCAGACCGGCACTCGCTCATGGCCAAGTACATCATGGACCT
GGAGCGGCTGGATCCAGCCGGGGCCGCCGAGACCTTCCACGTGGGCCTCCCTGGGGCCCTTGGTGGCCAC
GACGGGCTGGGGCTGCTCCGCGTGGCTGGTGACGGCGGCATCGCCTGGACCCAGGGAGAACAGGAGGTCC
TCCAGCCCTTCTGCGACTTTCCAGAAATCGTAGACATTAGCATCAAGCAGGCCCCGCGCGTTGGCCCGGC
CGGAGAGCACCGCCTGGTCACTGTTACCAGGACAGACAACCAGATTTTAGAGGCCGAGTTCCCAGGGCTG
CCCGAGGCTCTGTCGTTCGTGGCGCTCGTGGACGGCTACTTCCGGCTGACCACGGACTCCCAGCACTTCT
TCTGCAAGGAGGTGGCACCGCCGAGGCTGCTGGAGGAAGTGGCCGAGCAGTGCCACGGCCCCATCACTCT
GGACTTTGCCATCAACAAGCTCAAGACTGGGGGCTCACGTCCTGGCTCCTATGTTCTCCGCCGCAGCCCC
CAGGACTTTGACAGCTTCCTCCTCACTGTCTGTGTCCAGAACCCCCTTGGTCCTGATTATAAGGGCTGCC
TCATCCGGCGCAGCCCCACAGGAACCTTCCTTCTGGTTGGCCTCAGCCGACCCCACAGCAGTCTTCGAGA
GCTCCTGGCAACCTGCTGGGATGGGGGGCTGCACGTAGATGGGGTGGCAGTGACCCTCACTTCCTGCTGT
ATCCCCAGACCCAAAGAAAAGTCCAACCTGATCGTGGTCCAGAGAGGTCACAGCCCACCCACATCATCCT
TGGTTCAGCCCCAATCCCAATACCAGCTGAGTCAGATGACATTTCACAAGATCCCTGCTGACAGCCTGGA
GTGGCATGAGAACCTGGGCCATGGGTCCTTCACCAAGATTTACCGGGGCTGTCGCCATGAGGTGGTGGAT
GGGGAGGCCCGAAAGACAGAGGTGCTGCTGAAGGTCATGGATGCCAAGCACAAGAACTGCATGGAGTCAT
TCCTGGAAGCAGCGAGCTTGATGAGCCAAGTGTCGTACCGGCATCTCGTGCTGCTCCACGGCGTGTGCAT
GGCTGGAGACAGCACCATGGTGCAGGAATTTGTACACCTGGGGGCCATAGACATGTATCTGCGAAAACGT
GGCCACCTGGTGCCAGCCAGCTGGAAGCTGCAGGTGGTCAAACAGCTGGCCTACGCCCTCAACTATCTGG
AGGACAAAGGCCTGCCCCATGGCAATGTCTCTGCCCGGAAGGTGCTCCTGGCTCGGGAGGGGGCTGATGG
GAGCCCGCCCTTCATCAAGCTGAGTGACCCTGGGGTCAGCCCCGCTGTGTTAAGCCTGGAGATGCTCACC
GACAGGATCCCCTGGGTGGCCCCCGAGTGTCTCCGGGAGGCGCAGACACTTAGCTTGGAAGCTGACAAGT
GGGGCTTCGGCGCCACGGTCTGGGAAGTGTTTAGTGGCGTCACCATGCCCATCAGTGCCCTGGATCCTGC
TAAGAAACTCCAATTTTATGAGGACCGGCAGCAGCTGCCGGCCCCCAAGTGGACAGAGCTGGCCCTGCTG
ATTCAACAGTGCATGGCCTATGAGCCGGTCCAGAGGCCCTCCTTCCGAGCCGTCATTCGTGACCTCAATA
GCCTCATCTCTTCAGACTATGAGCTCCTCTCAGACCCCACACCTGGTGCCCTGGCACCTCGTGATGGGCT
GTGGAATGGTGCCCAGCTCTATGCCTGCCAAGACCCCACGATCTTCGAGGAGAGACACCTCAAGTACATC
TCACAGCTGGGCAAGGGCAACTTTGGCAGCGTGGAGCTGTGCCGCTATGACCCGCTAGGCGACAATACAG
GTGCCCTGGTGGCCGTGAAACAGCTGCAGCACAGCGGGCCAGACCAGCAGAGGGACTTTCAGCGGGAGAT
TCAGATCCTCAAAGCACTGCACAGTGATTTCATTGTCAAGTATCGTGGTGTCAGCTATGGCCCGGGCCGC
CAGAGCCTGCGGCTGGTCATGGAGTACCTGCCCAGCGGCTGCTTGCGCGACTTCCTGCAGCGGCACCGCG
CGCGCCTCGATGCCAGCCGCCTCCTTCTCTATTCCTCGCAGATCTGCAAGGGCATGGAGTACCTGGGCTC
CCGCCGCTGCGTGCACCGCGACCTGGCCGCCCGAAACATCCTCGTGGAGAGCGAGGCACACGTCAAGATC
GCTGACTTCGGCCTAGCTAAGCTGCTGCCGCTTGACAAAGACTACTACGTGGTCCGCGAGCCAGGCCAGA
GCCCCATTTTCTGGTATGCCCCCGAATCCCTCTCGGACAACATCTTCTCTCGCCAGTCAGACGTCTGGAG
CTTCGGGGTCGTCCTGTACGAGCTCTTCACCTACTGCGACAAAAGCTGCAGCCCCTCGGCCGAGTTCCTG
CGGATGATGGGATGTGAGCGGGATGTCCCCGCCCTCTGCCGCCTCTTGGAACTGCTGGAGGAGGGCCAGA
GGCTGCCGGCGCCTCCTGCCTGCCCTGCTGAGGTTCACGAGCTCATGAAGCTGTGCTGGGCCCCTAGCCC
ACAGGACCGGCCATCATTCAGCGCCCTGGGCCCCCAGCTGGACATGCTGTGGAGCGGAAGCCGGGGGTGT
GAGACTCATGCCTTCACTGCTCACCCAGAGGGCAAACACCACTCCCTGTCCTTTTCAGTTTAAACGAATT
CGGGCTCGGTACCCGGGGATCCTCTAGAGTCGACCTGCAGGCATGCAAGCTGATCCGGCTGCTAACAAAG
CCCGAAAGGAAGCTGAGTTGGCTGCTGCCACCGCTGAGCAATAACTAGCATAACCCCTTGGGGCGGCCGC
TTCGAGCAGACATGATAAGATACATTGATGAGTTTGGACAAACCACAACTAGAATGCAGTGAAAAAAATG
CTTTATTTGTGAAATTTGTGATGCTATTGCTTTATTTGTAACCATTATAAGCTGCAATAAACAAGTTAAC
AACAACAATTGCATTCATTTTATGTTTCAGGTTCAGGGGGAGATGTGGGAGGTTTTTTTAAGCAAGTAAA
ACCTCTACAAATGTGGTAAAATCGAATTTTAACAAAATATTAACGCTTACAATTTCCTGATGCGGTATTT
TCTCCTTACGCATCTGTGCGGTATTTCACACCGCATACGCGGATCTGCGCAGCACCATGGCCTGAAATAA
CCTCTGAAAGAGGAACTTGGTTAGGTACCTTCTGAGGCGGAAAGAACCAGCTGTGGAATGTGTGTCAGTT
AGGGTGTGGAAAGTCCCCAGGCTCCCCAGCAGGCAGAAGTATGCAAAGCATGCATCTCAATTAGTCAGCA
ACCAGGTGTGGAAAGTCCCCAGGCTCCCCAGCAGGCAGAAGTATGCAAAGCATGCATCTCAATTAGTCAG
CAACCATAGTCCCGCCCCTAACTCCGCCCATCCCGCCCCTAACTCCGCCCAGTTCCGCCCATTCTCCGCC
CCATGGCTGACTAATTTTTTTTATTTATGCAGAGGCCGAGGCCGCCTCGGCCTCTGAGCTATTCCAGAAG
TAGTGAGGAGGCTTTTTTGGAGGCCTAGGCTTTTGCAAAAAGCTTAATTAACTGTTGACAATTAATCATC
GGCATAGTATATCGGCATAGTATAATACGACAAGGTGAGGAACTAAACCCAGGAGGCAGATCATGATTGA
ACAAGATGGATTGCACGCAGGTTCTCCGGCCGCTTGGGTGGAGAGGCTATTCGGCTATGACTGGGCACAA
CAGACAATCGGCTGCTCTGATGCCGCCGTGTTCCGGCTGTCAGCGCAGGGGCGCCCGGTTCTTTTTGTCA
AGACCGACCTGTCCGGTGCCCTGAATGAACTGCAGGACGAGGCAGCGCGGCTATCGTGGCTGGCCACGAC
GGGCGTTCCTTGCGCAGCTGTGCTCGACGTTGTCACTGAAGCGGGAAGGGACTGGCTGCTATTGGGCGAA
GTGCCGGGGCAGGATCTCCTGTCATCTCACCTTGCTCCTGCCGAGAAAGTATCCATCATGGCTGATGCAA
TGCGGCGGCTGCATACGCTTGATCCGGCTACCTGCCCATTCGACCACCAAGCGAAACATCGCATCGAGCG
AGCACGTACTCGGATGGAAGCCGGTCTTGTCGATCAGGATGATCTGGACGAAGAGCATCAGGGGCTCGCG
CCAGCCGAACTGTTCGCCAGGCTCAAGGCGCGCATGCCCGACGGCGAGGATCTCGTCGTGACCCATGGCG
ATGCCTGCTTGCCGAATATCATGGTGGAAAATGGCCGCTTTTCTGGATTCATCGACTGTGGCCGGCTGGG
TGTGGCGGACCGCTATCAGGACATAGCGTTGGCTACCCGTGATATTGCTGAAGAGCTTGGCGGCGAATGG
GCTGACCGCTTCCTCGTGCTTTACGGTATCGCCGCTCCCGATTCGCAGCGCATCGCCTTCTATCGCCTTC
TTGACGAGTTCTTCTGAGCGGGACTCTGGGGTTCGAAATGACCGACCAAGCGACGCCCAACCTGCCATCA
CGATGGCCGCAATAAAATATCTTTATTTTCATTACATCTGTGTGTTGGTTTTTTGTGTGAATCGATAGCG
ATAAGGATCCGCTCATGCGATGATAAGCTGTCAAACATGAGAATTACAACTTATATCGTATGGGGCTGAC
TTCAGGTGCTACATTTGAAGAGATAAATTGCACTGAAATCTAGAAATATTTTATCTGATTAATAAGATGA
TCTTCTTGAGATCGTTTTGGTCTGCGCGTAATCTCTTGCTCTGAAAACGAAAAAACCGCCTTGCAGGGCG
GTTTTTCGAAGGTTCTCTGAGCTACCAACTCTTTGAACCGAGGTAACTGGCTTGGAGGAGCGCAGTCACC
AAAACTTGTCCTTTCAGTTTAGCCTTAACCGGCGCATGACTTCAAGACTAACTCCTCTAAATCAATTACC
AGTGGCTGCTGCCAGTGGTGCTTTTGCATGTCTTTCCGGGTTGGACTCAAGACGATAGTTACCGGATAAG
GCGCAGCGGTCGGACTGAACGGGGGGTTCGTGCATACAGTCCAGCTTGGAGCGAACTGCCTACCCGGAAC
TGAGTGTCAGGCGTGGAATGAGACAAACGCGGCCATAACAGCGGAATGACACCGGTAAACCGAAAGGCAG
GAACAGGAGAGCGCACGAGGGAGCCGCCAGGGGGAAACGCCTGGTATCTTTATAGTCCTGTCGGGTTTCG
CCACCACTGATTTGAGCGTCAGATTTCGTGATGCTTGTCAGGGGGGCGGAGCCTATGGAAAAACGGCTTT
GCCGCGGCCCTCTCACTTCCCTGTTAAGTATCTTCCTGGCATCTTCCAGGAAATCTCCGCCCCGTTCGTA
AGCCATTTCCGCTCGCCGCAGTCGAACGACCGAGCGTAGCGAGTCAGTGAGCGAGGAAGCGGAATATATC
CTGTATCACATATTCTGCTGACGCACCGGTGCAGCCTTTTTTCTCCTGCCACATGAAGCACTTCACTGAC
ACCCTCATCAGTGCCAACATAGTAAGCCAGTATACACTCCGCTAGCGCTGATGTCCGGCGGTGCTTTTGC
CGTTACGCACCACCCCGTCATGAGATTACGCGTTTTAGCGGTGCGTACAATTAAGGGATTATGGTAAATC
CACTTACTGTCTGCCCTCGTAGCCATCGAGATAAACCGCAGTACTCCGGCCACGATGCGTCCGGCGTAGA
GGATCGAGATCT
Features (pLannotate 1.2.2; 24 found; start..end, strand, type, name):
    140..517     +  enhancer       CMV enhancer: human cytomegalovirus immediate early enhancer
    519..718     +  promoter       CMV promoter: human cytomegalovirus (CMV) immediate early promoter
    857..989     +  intron         chimeric intron: chimera between introns from human β-globin and immunoglobulin heavy chain genes
   1033..1051    +  promoter       T7 promoter: promoter for bacteriophage T7 RNA polymerase
   1067..1957    +  CDS            HaloTag®: modified bacterial dehalogenase that forms covalent bonds with chloroalkane derivatives
   1970..1990    +  CDS            TEV site: tobacco etch virus (TEV) protease recognition and cleavage site
   2006..5377    +  CDS            JAK3: JAK3_HUMAN - Experimental evidence at protein level: Swiss-Prot protein existence level 1. Non-receptor tyrosine kinase involved in various processes such as cell growth, development, or differentiation. Mediates essential signaling events in both innate and adaptive immunity and plays a crucial role in hematopoiesis during T-cells development. In the cytoplasm, plays a pivotal role in signal transduction via its association with type I receptors sharing the common subunit gamma such as IL2R, IL4R, IL7R, IL9R, IL15R and IL21R. Following ligand binding to cell surface receptors, phosphorylates
   5386..5441    +  misc_feature   MCS: pUC18/19 multiple cloning site
   5448..5497    +  CDS            SET1 (fragment): solubility-enhancement tag derived from T7 phage gene 10B
   5505..5524    +  terminator     T7 terminator (fragment): transcription terminator for bacteriophage T7 RNA polymerase
   5546..5667    -  polyA_signal   SV40 poly(A) signal: SV40 polyadenylation signal
   5690..5758    -  CDS            large T antigen (fragment): large T antigen from SV40 (simian virus 40)
   5763..5795    +  rep_origin     M13 ori (fragment): M13 bacteriophage origin of replication; arrow indicates direction of (+) strand synthesis
   5796..5847    -  misc_feature   bom (fragment): basis of mobility region from pBR322
   5912..6269    +  promoter       SV40 promoter: SV40 enhancer and early promoter
   6284..6331    +  promoter       EM7 promoter: synthetic bacterial promoter&nbsp
   6363..7154    +  CDS            neo: KKA2_KLEPN - Also known as kan, nptII. Experimental evidence at protein level: Swiss-Prot protein existence level 1. Resistance to kanamycin, neomycin, paromomycin, ribostamycin, butirosin and gentamicin B. From Klebsiella pneumoniae.
   7221..7269    +  polyA_signal   poly(A) signal: synthetic polyadenylation signal
   7298..7314    -  promoter       tet promoter (fragment): E. coli promoter for tetracycline efflux protein gene
   7426..7971    +  rep_origin     p15A ori: Plasmids containing the medium-copy-number p15A origin of replication can be propagated in E. coli cells that contain a second plasmid with the ColE1 origin.
   8059..8114    +  rep_origin     RSF ori (fragment): Plasmids containing the RSF 1030 origin of replication can be propagated in E. coli cells that contain additional plasmids with compatible origins.
   8213..8239    -  misc_feature   bom (fragment): basis of mobility region from pBR322
   8233..8280    -  mobile_element IS1 (fragment): prokaryotic transposable element IS1
   8288..8359    +  misc_feature   cer region (fragment): ColE1-derived recombination site that helps to maintain plasmids as monomers
