[The description below was written by a language model from this plasmid's Addgene catalogue record and pLannotate feature annotations shown in this document.]
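Description:
HaloTag-JAK3 Vector is a mammalian expression plasmid of about 8.4 kb, built on the pFN28K HaloTag CMV-neo Flexi backbone, that produces full-length, unmutated human JAK3 fused at its N terminus to HaloTag. Transcription is driven by the human cytomegalovirus immediate-early enhancer and promoter, followed by a chimeric β-globin/immunoglobulin intron that generally improves mRNA processing and expression. A T7 promoter sits just upstream of the open reading frame and would also allow T7 polymerase-based transcription, with a partial T7 terminator annotated downstream of the insert. The coding region reads HaloTag, a TEV protease recognition site, then JAK3, so the tag can in principle be cleaved away from the kinase. An SV40 polyadenylation signal lies after the cassette, although it is annotated on the opposite strand.

A single neo (nptII) gene serves for selection in both hosts. It is placed behind tandem SV40 early and bacterial EM7 promoters and followed by a synthetic poly(A) signal, giving kanamycin resistance in E. coli and neomycin-class selection for stable mammalian lines. The catalogue lists the plasmid as high copy, whereas the automated annotation calls the replication origin p15A, normally described as medium copy. This discrepancy is not resolved by the record. Several short fragment hits (SET1, M13 ori, bom, IS1, cer, RSF ori, large T antigen) are probably backbone remnants or annotation noise.

HaloTag is a modified bacterial dehalogenase that bonds covalently to chloroalkane ligands, so the fusion suits fluorescent labelling, capture or pull-down of JAK3, a non-receptor tyrosine kinase that signals from common gamma chain cytokine receptors. The record itself states only expression of the fusion in mammalian cells as the purpose.
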