Addgene plasmid #238701: HaloTag-JAK3 Vector
Purpose: Express HaloTag-JAK3 Fusion Protein in Mammalian Cells under a CMV promoter
Depositing lab: Promega Corporation.
Backbone
  Vector backbone: pFN28K HaloTag(R) CMV-neo Flexi(R) Vector
  Vector type: Mammalian Expression
  Selectable markers: Neomycin
Growth in bacteria
  Bacterial resistance: Kanamycin, 50 μg/mL
  Growth temperature: 37°C
  Growth strain: DH5alpha
  Copy number: High Copy
Gene/Insert
  Gene/Insert name: JAK3
  Species: H. sapiens (human)
  Mutation: None
  Entrez Gene: JAK3 (a.k.a. JAK-3, JAK3_HUMAN, JAKL, L-JAK, LJAK)
  Promoter: CMV
  Tag / fusion protein: HaloTag (R) (N terminal on backbone)
  Cloning method: Other
Terms and licenses: Academic/Nonprofit Terms; Industry Terms
How to cite: HaloTag-JAK3 Vector was a gift from Promega Corporation (Addgene plasmid # 238701 ; http://n2t.net/addgene:238701 ; RRID:Addgene_238701)
